>Addgene plasmid #177838 | pK18sB | addgene full sequence | sequence record 363053 | Addgene NGS Result
CATCAAAGGCAAGAAAACATCTGTTGTCAAAGACAGCATCCTTGAACAAGGACAATTAACAGTTAACAAA
TAATCAGACCCCGTAGAAAAGATCAAAGGATCTTCTTGAGATCCTTTTTTTCTGCGCGTAATCTGCTGCT
TGCAAACAAAAAAACCACCGCTACCAGCGGTGGTTTGTTTGCCGGATCAAGAGCTACCAACTCTTTTTCC
GAAGGTAACTGGCTTCAGCAGAGCGCAGATACCAAATACTGTTCTTCTAGTGTAGCCGTAGTTAGGCCAC
CACTTCAAGAACTCTGTAGCACCGCCTACATACCTCGCTCTGCTAATCCTGTTACCAGTGGCTGCTGCCA
GTGGCGATAAGTCGTGTCTTACCGGGTTGGACTCAAGACGATAGTTACCGGATAAGGCGCAGCGGTCGGG
CTGAACGGGGGGTTCGTGCACACAGCCCAGCTTGGAGCGAACGACCTACACCGAACTGAGATACCTACAG
CGTGAGCTATGAGAAAGCGCCACGCTTCCCGAAGGGAGAAAGGCGGACAGGTATCCGGTAAGCGGCAGGG
TCGGAACAGGAGAGCGCACGAGGGAGCTTCCAGGGGGAAACGCCTGGTATCTTTATAGTCCTGTCGGGTT
TCGCCACCTCTGACTTGAGCGTCGATTTTTGTGATGCTCGTCAGGGGGGCGGAGCCTATGGAAAAACGCC
TCACACAGGAAACAGCTATGACATGATTACGAATTCGAGCTCGGTACCCGGGGATCCTCTAGAGTCGACC
TGCAGGCATGCAAGCTTGGCACTGGCCGTCGTTTTACAACGTCGTGACCGGAATTGCCAGCTGGGGCGCC
CTCTGGTAAGGTTGGGAAGCCCTGCAAACAGGATGAGGATCGTTTCGCATGATTGAACAAGATGGATTGC
ACGCAGGTTCTCCGGCCGCTTGGGTGGAGAGGCTATTCGGCTATGACTGGGCACAACAGACAATCGGCTG
CTCTGATGCCGCCGTGTTCCGGCTGTCAGCGCAGGGGCGCCCGGTTCTTTTTGTCAAGACCGACCTGTCC
GGTGCCCTGAATGAACTCCAAGACGAGGCAGCGCGGCTATCGTGGCTGGCCACGACGGGCGTTCCTTGCG
CAGCTGTGCTCGACGTTGTCACTGAAGCGGGAAGGGACTGGCTGCTATTGGGCGAAGTGCCGGGGCAGGA
TCTCCTGTCATCTCACCTTGCTCCTGCCGAGAAAGTATCCATCATGGCTGATGCAATGCGGCGGCTGCAT
ACGCTTGATCCGGCTACCTGCCCATTCGACCACCAAGCGAAACATCGCATCGAGCGAGCACGTACTCGGA
TGGAAGCCGGTCTTGTCGATCAGGATGATCTGGACGAAGAGCATCAGGGGCTCGCGCCAGCCGAACTGTT
CGCCAGGCTCAAGGCGCGGATGCCCGACGGCGAGGATCTCGTCGTGACCCATGGCGATGCCTGCTTGCCG
AATATCATGGTGGAAAATGGCCGCTTTTCTGGATTCATCGACTGTGGCCGGCTGGGTGTGGCGGACCGCT
ATCAGGACATAGCGTTGGCTACCCGTGATATTGCTGAAGAGCTTGGCGGCGAATGGGCTGACCGCTTCCT
CGTGCTTTACGGTATCGCCGCTCCCGATTCGCAGCGCATCGCCTTCTATCGCCTTCTTGACGAGTTCTTC
TGAGCGACGATGAACATCAAAAAGTTTGCAAAACAAGCAACAGTATTAACCTTTACTACCGCACTGCTGG
CAGGAGGCGCAACTCAAGCGTTTGCGAAAGAAACGAACCAAAAGCCATATAAGGAAACATACGGCATTTC
CCATATTACACGCCATGATATGCTGCAAATCCCTGAACAGCAAAAAAATGAAAAATATCAAGTTTCTGAA
TTTGATTCGTCCACAATTAAAAATATCTCTTCTGCAAAAGGCCTGGACGTTTGGGACAGCTGGCCATTAC
AAAACGCTGACGGCACTGTCGCAAACTATCACGGCTACCACATCGTCTTTGCATTAGCCGGAGATCCTAA
AAATGCGGATGACACATCGATTTACATGTTCTATCAAAAAGTCGGCGAAACTTCTATTGACAGCTGGAAA
AACGCTGGCCGCGTCTTTAAAGACAGCGACAAATTCGATGCAAATGATTCTATCCTAAAAGACCAAACAC
AAGAATGGTCAGGTTCAGCCACATTTACATCTGACGGAAAAATCCGTTTATTCTACACTGATTTCTCCGG
TAAACATTACGGCAAACAAACACTGACAACTGCACAAGTTAACGTATCAGCATCAGACAGCTCTTTGAAC
ATCAACGGTGTAGAGGATTATAAATCAATCTTTGACGGTGACGGAAAAACGTATCAAAATGTACAGCAGT
TCATCGATGAAGGCAACTACAGCTCAGGCGACAACCATACGCTGAGAGATCCTCACTACGTAGAAGATAA
AGGCCACAAATACTTAGTATTTGAAGCAAACACTGGAACTGAAGATGGCTACCAAGGCGAAGAATCTTTA
TTTAACAAAGCATACTATGGCAAAAGCACATCATTCTTCCGTCAAGAAAGTCAAAAACTTCTGCAAAGCG
ATAAAAAACGCACGGCTGAGTTAGCAAACGGCGCTCTCGGTATGATTGAGCTAAACGATGATTACACACT
GAAAAAAGTGATGAAACCGCTGATTGCATCTAACACAGTAACAGATGAAATTGAACGCGCGAACGTCTTT
AAAATGAACGGCAAATGGTACCTGTTCACTGACTCCCGCGGATCAAAAATGACGATTGACGGCATTACGT
CTAACGATATTTACATGCTTGGTTATGTTTCTAATTCTTTAACTGGCCCATACAAGCCGCTGAACAAAAC
TGGCCTTGTGTTAAAAATGGATCTTGATCCTAACGATGTAACCTTTACTTACTCACACTTCGCTGTACCT
CAAGCGAAAGGAAACAATGTCGTGATTACAAGCTATATGACAAACAGAGGATTCTACGCAGACAAACAAT
CAACGTTTGCGCCGAGCTTCCTGCTGAA
Features (pLannotate 1.2.2; 5 found; start..end, strand, type, name):
    106..694     +  rep_origin     ori: high-copy-number ColE1/pMB1/pBR322/pUC origin of replication
    731..787     +  misc_feature   MCS: pUC18/19 multiple cloning site
    790..818     +  CDS            lacZα (fragment): LacZα fragment of β-galactosidase; lacZ fragment
    889..1680    +  CDS            neo: KKA2_KLEPN - Also known as kan, nptII. Experimental evidence at protein level: Swiss-Prot protein existence level 1. Resistance to kanamycin, neomycin, paromomycin, ribostamycin, butirosin and gentamicin B. From Klebsiella pneumoniae.
   1690..73      +  CDS            SacB (across the origin): secreted levansucrase that renders bacterial growth sensitive to sucrose; Bacillus subtilis sacB; negative selection marker
