[The description below was written by a language model from this plasmid's Addgene catalogue record and pLannotate feature annotations shown in this document.]
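Description:
pK18sB is a compact (about 3 kb) empty-backbone bacterial vector for allelic exchange (gene replacement, deletion or insertion) in a host chromosome by two-step kanamycin selection and sucrose counterselection. It was derived from the mobilizable suicide vector pK18mobsacB, but was trimmed in size and lacks the oriT needed for conjugal transfer. It therefore has to be introduced into the target organism by transformation rather than by mating. The plasmid replicates in E. coli from a ColE1/pMB1/pUC-type origin and is maintained with kanamycin. The catalogue lists the copy number as unknown, although the annotated origin is of the type generally described as high copy.

The feature table shows a simple layout. The origin is followed by a pUC18/19-style multiple cloning site with only a short remnant of lacZα next to it, so blue/white screening should not be assumed. Next come the neo (nptII) aminoglycoside phosphotransferase gene for kanamycin resistance and the Bacillus subtilis sacB gene, which spans the sequence numbering origin. sacB encodes levansucrase, which makes many Gram-negative bacteria sensitive to sucrose. In typical use, homology arms flanking the desired chromosomal change are assembled into the cloning site; the record lists Gibson assembly, and M13 forward and reverse primer sites flank the site for sequence verification. In hosts where the ColE1-type origin does not function, kanamycin resistance selects for cells that have integrated the plasmid by a single crossover. Growth on sucrose then selects for a second crossover that removes the backbone, leaving either the engineered allele or the wild type. No promoters or terminators are annotated, and the target organism is not stated in the record.
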