Addgene plasmid #177838: pK18sB
Purpose: (Empty Backbone) Plasmid for gene replacement using kanamycin/sucrose selection/counterselection. Derived from pK18mobsacB but reduced in size and lacking oriT required for conjugation.
Depositing lab: Gregg Beckham & Christopher Johnson. Depositing organization: National Laboratory of the Rockies (NLR). Publication: Thermochemical wastewater valorization via enhanced microbial toxicity tolerance. Jayakody LN, Johnson CW, Whitham JM, Giannone RJ, Black BA, Cleveland NS, Klingeman DM, Michener WE, Olstad JL, Vardon DR, Brown RC, Brown SD, Hettich RL, Guss AM, Beckham GT. Energy Environ. Sci., 2018,11, 1625-1638 10.1039/c8ee00460a.
Backbone
  Vector backbone: pK18sB
  Backbone size (bp): 3038
  Vector type: Bacterial gene replacement
  Selectable markers: Counterselection: Sucrose
Growth in bacteria
  Bacterial resistance: Kanamycin, 50 μg/mL
  Growth temperature: 37°C
  Growth strain: DH5alpha
  Copy number: Unknown
Gene/Insert
  Cloning method: Gibson Cloning
  Sequencing primers: 5′ Special M13R binding site, M13R: CAGGAAACAGCTATGAC; 3′ M13F: TGTAAAACGACGGCCAGT
Resource information
  A portion of this plasmid was derived from a plasmid made by: Sequences were derived from pK18mobsacB (ATCC 87097).
Terms and licenses: Academic/Nonprofit Terms; Industry Terms: Not Available to Industry
Depositor comments: The sequence for this plasmid has been deposited with Genbank (Accession # MH166772). Sequences were derived from pK18mobsacB (ATCC 87097), which was originally described in Schäfer, A., Tauch, A., Jäger, W., Kalinowski, J., Thierbach, G., Pühler, A., 1994. Small mobilizable multi-purpose cloning vectors derived from the Escherichia coli plasmids pK18 and pK19: selection of defined deletions in the chromosome of Corynebacterium glutamicum. Gene 145, 69–73. doi:10.1016/0378-1119(94)90324-7
How to cite: pK18sB was a gift from Gregg Beckham & Christopher Johnson (Addgene plasmid # 177838 ; http://n2t.net/addgene:177838 ; RRID:Addgene_177838)
